Addgene plasmid #83793: pBS4
Purpose: Useful for tagging yeast proteins with C-terminal CFP tag; hygromycin-B selection
Depositing lab: Eric Muller. Depositing organization: University of Washington. Publication: Fluorescence resonance energy transfer using color variants of green fluorescent protein. Hailey DW, Davis TN, Muller EG. Methods Enzymol. 2002;351:34-49. PubMed 12073355.
Backbone
  Vector backbone: pDH3 (Addgene plasmid 83776 )
  Backbone manufacturer: Muller Lab
  Backbone size w/o insert (bp): 4875
  Modifications to backbone: The kanamycin resistance gene in pDH3 is replaced with the hygromycin B resistance gene.
  Vector type: Yeast Expression
  Selectable markers: Hygromycin
Growth in bacteria
  Bacterial resistance: Ampicillin, 100 μg/mL
  Growth temperature: 37°C
  Growth strain: DH5alpha
  Copy number: Unknown
Gene/Insert
  Gene/Insert name: CFP
  Cloning method: Unknown
  Sequencing primers: 5′ SP6
Terms and licenses: Academic/Nonprofit Terms; Industry Terms: Not Available to Industry
Depositor comments: For more information, see http://yeastrc.org/yeastrc/pages/plasmids_protocols.html
How to cite: pBS4 was a gift from Eric Muller (Addgene plasmid # 83793 ; http://n2t.net/addgene:83793 ; RRID:Addgene_83793)
