[The description below was written by a language model from this plasmid's Addgene catalogue record and pLannotate feature annotations shown in this document.]
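Description:
pBS4 is a yeast C-terminal tagging plasmid of 4,875 bp, derived from pDH3 by replacing that plasmid's kanamycin resistance gene with a hygromycin B resistance gene. Although catalogued as a yeast expression vector, the annotated features include no yeast replication origin or centromere and no promoter upstream of the fluorescent protein. This fits a template plasmid whose cassette is meant to be integrated into the genome, although the record does not describe the tagging procedure itself. In E. coli it is maintained through a high-copy ColE1/pUC-type origin and selected with ampicillin via the β-lactamase gene and its native promoter. Short fragments of lacI, rop and the pBR322 bom region are backbone remnants with no evident function.

The payload consists of two adjacent elements in the same orientation. The first is a fluorescent protein coding sequence that the automated annotation labels generically as Aequorea victoria GFP. The catalogue identifies it as CFP, the cyan colour variant, which differs from GFP by only a few substitutions. Directly downstream lies the hphMX6 marker, a self-contained cassette conferring hygromycin B resistance in yeast. When the CFP sequence is joined in frame to the 3′ end of a chromosomal gene, the resulting fusion is expressed from that gene's own promoter, and hygromycin B selects for cells that have acquired the cassette. SP6 and T7 promoters flank the cassette, with the SP6 site serving as a sequencing primer site for the CFP end.

The stated purpose is tagging yeast proteins with a C-terminal CFP. The associated publication concerns fluorescence resonance energy transfer with GFP colour variants, where CFP-tagged proteins are commonly paired with a second colour variant to examine protein proximity in living cells.
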