Features (pLannotate 1.2.2; 10 found; start..end, strand, type, name):
     63..776     +  CDS            GFP: Aequoria victoria green fluorescent protein
    830..2405    +  gene           hphMX6: yeast selectable marker conferring hygromycin resistance
   2513..2531    -  promoter       T7 promoter: promoter for bacteriophage T7 RNA polymerase
   2553..2606    -  CDS            lacI (fragment): lac repressor; lacI; The lac repressor binds to the lac operator to inhibit transcription in E. coli. This inhibition can be relieved by adding lactose or isopropyl-β-D-thiogalactopyranoside (IPTG).
   2789..3377    -  rep_origin     ori: high-copy-number ColE1/pMB1/pBR322/pUC origin of replication
   3548..4408    -  CDS            AmpR: β-lactamase; bla; confers resistance to ampicillin, carbenicillin, and related antibiotics
   4409..4513    -  promoter       AmpR promoter: bla
   4608..4643    +  CDS            rop (fragment): Rop protein, which maintains plasmids at low copy number; rop
   4745..4796    +  misc_feature   bom (fragment): basis of mobility region from pBR322
   4859..2       +  promoter       SP6 promoter (across the origin): promoter for bacteriophage SP6 RNA polymerase
>Addgene plasmid #83793 | pBS4 | depositor full sequence | sequence record 160022 | pBS4 sequence 4875 bps
GAACGCGGCCGCCAGCTGAAGCTTCGTACGCTGCAGGTCGACGGATCCCCGGGTTAATTAACAGTAAAGG
AGAAGAACTTTTCACTGGAGTTGTCCCAATTCTTGTTGAATTAGATGGTGATGTTAATGGGCACAAATTT
TCTGTCAGTGGAGAGGGTGAAGGTGATGCAACATACGGAAAACTTACCCTTAAATTTATTTGCACTACTG
GAAAACTACCTGTTCCATGGCCAACACTTGTCACTACTTTGACTTGGGGTGTTCAATGCTTTTCAAGATA
CCCAGATCATATGAAACGGCATGACTTTTTCAAGAGTGCCATGCCCGAAGGTTATGTACAGGAAAGAACT
ATATTTTTCAAAGATGACGGGAACTACAAGACACGTGCTGAAGTCAAGTTTGAAGGTGATACCCTTGTTA
ATAGAATCGAGTTAAAAGGTATTGATTTTAAAGAAGATGGAAACATTCTTGGACACAAATTGGAATACAA
CTATATTTCACACAATGTATACATCACTGCAGACAAACAAAAGAATGGAATCAAAGCTCATTTCAAAATT
AGACACAACATTGAAGATGGAAGCGTTCAACTAGCAGACCATTATCAACAAAATACTCCAATTGGCGATG
GCCCTGTCCTTTTACCAGACAACCATTACCTGTCCACACAATCTGCCCTTTCGAAAGATCCCAACGAAAA
GAGAGACCACATGGTCCTTCTTGAGTTTGTAACAGCTGCTGGGATTACACATGGCATGGATGAACTATAC
AAATAGGGCGCGCCAGATCTGTTTAGCTTGCCTCGTCCCCGCCGGGTCACCCGGCCAGCGACATGGAGGC
CCAGAATACCCTCCTTGACAGTCTTGACGTGCGCAGCTCAGGGGCATGATGTGACTGTCGCCCGTACATT
TAGCCCATACATCCCCATGTATAATCATTTGCATCCATACATTTTGATGGCCGCACGGCGCGAAGCAAAA
ATTACGGCTCCTCGCTGCAGACCTGCGAGCAGGGAAACGCTCCCCTCACAGACGCGTTGAATTGTCCCCA
CGCCGCGCCCCTGTAGAGAAATATAAAAGGTTAGGATTTGCCACTGAGGTTCTTCTTTCATATACTTCCT
TTTAAAATCTTGCTAGGATACAGTTCTCACATCACATCCGAACATAAACAACCATGGGTAAAAAGCCTGA
ACTCACCGCGACGTCTGTCGAGAAGTTTCTGATCGAAAAGTTCGACAGCGTCTCCGACCTGATGCAGCTC
TCGGAGGGCGAAGAATCTCGTGCTTTCAGCTTCGATGTAGGAGGGCGTGGATATGTCCTGCGGGTAAATA
GCTGCGCCGATGGTTTCTACAAAGATCGTTATGTTTATCGGCACTTTGCATCGGCCGCGCTCCCGATTCC
GGAAGTGCTTGACATTGGGGAATTCAGCGAGAGCCTGACCTATTGCATCTCCCGCCGTGCACAGGGTGTC
ACGTTGCAAGACCTGCCTGAAACCGAACTGCCCGCTGTTCTGCAGCCGGTCGCGGAGGCCATGGATGCGA
TCGCTGCGGCCGATCTTAGCCAGACGAGCGGGTTCGGCCCATTCGGACCGCAAGGAATCGGTCAATACAC
TACATGGCGTGATTTCATATGCGCGATTGCTGATCCCCATGTGTATCACTGGCAAACTGTGATGGACGAC
ACCGTCAGTGCGTCCGTCGCGCAGGCTCTCGATGAGCTGATGCTTTGGGCCGAGGACTGCCCCGAAGTCC
GGCACCTCGTGCACGCGGATTTCGGCTCCAACAATGTCCTGACGGACAATGGCCGCATAACAGCGGTCAT
TGACTGGAGCGAGGCGATGTTCGGGGATTCCCAATACGAGGTCGCCAACATCTTCTTCTGGAGGCCGTGG
TTGGCTTGTATGGAGCAGCAGACGCGCTACTTCGAGCGGAGGCATCCGGAGCTTGCAGGATCGCCGCGGC
TCCGGGCGTATATGCTCCGCATTGGTCTTGACCAACTCTATCAGAGCTTGGTTGACGGCAATTTCGATGA
TGCAGCTTGGGCGCAGGGTCGATGCGACGCAATCGTCCGATCCGGAGCCGGGACTGTCGGGCGTACACAA
ATCGCCCGCAGAAGCGCGGCCGTCTGGACCGATGGCTGTGTAGAAGTACTCGCCGATAGTGGAAACCGAC
GCCCCAGCACTCGTCCGAGGGCAAAGGAATAATCAGTACTGACAATAAAAAGATTCTTGTTTTCAAGAAC
TTGTCATTTGTATAGTTTTTTTATATTGTAGTTGTTCTATTTTAATCAAATGTTAGCGTGATTTATATTT
TTTTTCGCCTCGACATCATCTGCCCAGATGCGAAGTTAAGTGCGCAGAAAGTAATATCATGCGTCAATCG
TATGTGAATGCTGGTCGCTATACTGCTGTCGATTCGATACTAACGCCGCCATCCAGTGTCGAAAACGAGC
TCGAATTCATCGATGATATCAGATCCACTAGTGGCCTATGCGGCCGCGGATCTGCCGGTCTCCCTATAGT
GAGTCGTATTAATTTCGATAAGCCAGGTTAACCTGCATTAATGAATCGGCCAACGCGCGGGGAGAGGCGG
TTTGCGTATTGGGCGCTCTTCCGCTTCCTCGCTCACTGACTCGCTGCGCTCGGTCGTTCGGCTGCGGCGA
GCGGTATCAGCTCACTCAAAGGCGGTAATACGGTTATCCACAGAATCAGGGGATAACGCAGGAAAGAACA
TGTGAGCAAAAGGCCAGCAAAAGGCCAGGAACCGTAAAAAGGCCGCGTTGCTGGCGTTTTTCCATAGGCT
CCGCCCCCCTGACGAGCATCACAAAAATCGACGCTCAAGTCAGAGGTGGCGAAACCCGACAGGACTATAA
AGATACCAGGCGTTTCCCCCTGGAAGCTCCCTCGTGCGCTCTCCTGTTCCGACCCTGCCGCTTACCGGAT
ACCTGTCCGCCTTTCTCCCTTCGGGAAGCGTGGCGCTTTCTCAATGCTCACGCTGTAGGTATCTCAGTTC
GGTGTAGGTCGTTCGCTCCAAGCTGGGCTGTGTGCACGAACCCCCCGTTCAGCCCGACCGCTGCGCCTTA
TCCGGTAACTATCGTCTTGAGTCCAACCCGGTAAGACACGACTTATCGCCACTGGCAGCAGCCACTGGTA
ACAGGATTAGCAGAGCGAGGTATGTAGGCGGTGCTACAGAGTTCTTGAAGTGGTGGCCTAACTACGGCTA
CACTAGAAGGACAGTATTTGGTATCTGCGCTCTGCTGAAGCCAGTTACCTTCGGAAAAAGAGTTGGTAGC
TCTTGATCCGGCAAACAAACCACCGCTGGTAGCGGTGGTTTTTTTGTTTGCAAGCAGCAGATTACGCGCA
GAAAAAAAGGATCTCAAGAAGATCCTTTGATCTTTTCTACGGGGTCTGACGCTCAGTGGAACGAAAACTC
ACGTTAAGGGATTTTGGTCATGAGATTATCAAAAAGGATCTTCACCTAGATCCTTTTAAATTAAAAATGA
AGTTTTAAATCAATCTAAAGTATATATGAGTAAACTTGGTCTGACAGTTACCAATGCTTAATCAGTGAGG
CACCTATCTCAGCGATCTGTCTATTTCGTTCATCCATAGTTGCCTGACTCCCCGTCGTGTAGATAACTAC
GATACGGGAGGGCTTACCATCTGGCCCCAGTGCTGCAATGATACCGCGAGACCCACGCTCACCGGCTCCA
GATTTATCAGCAATAAACCAGCCAGCCGGAAGGGCCGAGCGCAGAAGTGGTCCTGCAACTTTATCCGCCT
CCATCCAGTCTATTAATTGTTGCCGGGAAGCTAGAGTAAGTAGTTCGCCAGTTAATAGTTTGCGCAACGT
TGTTGCCATTGCTACAGGCATCGTGGTGTCACGCTCGTCGTTTGGTATGGCTTCATTCAGCTCCGGTTCC
CAACGATCAAGGCGAGTTACATGATCCCCCATGTTGTGCAAAAAAGCGGTTAGCTCCTTCGGTCCTCCGA
TCGTTGTCAGAAGTAAGTTGGCCGCAGTGTTATCACTCATGGTTATGGCAGCACTGCATAATTCTCTTAC
TGTCATGCCATCCGTAAGATGCTTTTCTGTGACTGGTGAGTACTCAACCAAGTCATTCTGAGAATAGTGT
ATGCGGCGACCGAGTTGCTCTTGCCCGGCGTCAATACGGGATAATACCGCGCCACATAGCAGAACTTTAA
AAGTGCTCATCATTGGAAAACGTTCTTCGGGGCGAAAACTCTCAAGGATCTTACCGCTGTTGAGATCCAG
TTCGATGTAACCCACTCGTGCACCCAACTGATCTTCAGCATCTTTTACTTTCACCAGCGTTTCTGGGTGA
GCAAAAACAGGAAGGCAAAATGCCGCAAAAAAGGGAATAAGGGCGACACGGAAATGTTGAATACTCATAC
TCTTCCTTTTTCAATATTATTGAAGCATTTATCAGGGTTATTGTCTCATGAGCGGATACATATTTGAATG
TATTTAGAAAAATAAACAAATAGGGGTTCCGCGCACATTTCCCCGAAAAGTGCCACCTGACGTCTAAGAA
ACCATTATTATCATGACATTAACCTATAAAAATAGGCGTATCACGAGGCCCTTTCGTCTCGCGCGTTTCG
GTGATGACGGTGAAAACCTCTGACACATGCAGCTCCCGGAGACGGTCACAGCTTGTCTGTAAGCGGATGC
CGGGAGCAGACAAGCCCGTCAGGGCGCGTCAGCGGGTGTTGGCGGGTGTCGGGGCTGGCTTAACTATGCG
GCATCAGAGCAGATTGTACTGAGAGTGCACCATATGGACATATTGTCGTTAGAACGCGGCTACAATTAAT
ACATAACCTTATGTATCATACACATACGATTTAGGTGACACTATA
