>Addgene plasmid #83793 | pBS4 | addgene partial sequence | sequence record 160997 | pRS-marker 5'-cggcatcagagcagattgta-3'
TATTGTCGTTAGAACGCGGCTACAATTAATACATAACCTTATGTATCATACACATACGATTTAGGTGACA
CTATAGAACGCGGCCGCCAGCTGAAGCTTCGTACGCTGCAGGTCGACGGATCCCCGGGTTAATTAACAGT
AAAGGAGAAGAACTTTTCACTGGAGTTGTCCCAATTCTTGTTGAATTAGATGGTGATGTTAATGGGCACA
AATTTTCTGTCAGTGGAGAGGGTGAAGGTGATGCAACATACGGAAAACTTACCCTTAAATTTATTTGCAC
TACTGGAAAACTACCTGTTCCATGGCCAACACTTGTCACTACTTTGACTTGGGGTGTTCAATGCTTTTCA
AGATACCCAGATCATATGAAACGGCATGACTTTTTCAAGAGTGCCATGCCCGAAGGTTATGTACAGGAAA
GAACTATATTTTTCAAAGATGACGGGAACTACAAGACACGTGCTGAAGTCAAGTTTGAAGGTGATACCCT
TGTTAATAGAATCGAGTTAAAAGGTATTGATTTTAAAGAAGATGGAAACATTCTTGGACACAAATTGGAA
TACAACTATATTTCACACAATGTATACATCACTGCAGACAAACAAAAGAATGGAATCAAAGCTCATTTCA
AAATTAGACACAACATTGAAGATGGAAGCGTTCAACTAGCAGACCATTATCAACAAAATACTCCAATTGG
CGATGGCCCTGTCCTTTTACCAGACAACCATTACCTGTCCACACAATCTGCCCTTTCGAAAGATCCCAAC
GAAAAGAGAGACCACATGGTCCTTCTTGAGTTTGTAACAGCTGCTGGGATTACACATGGCATGGATGAAC
TATACAAATAGGGCGCGCCAGATCTGTTTAGCTTGCCTCGTCCCCGCCGGGTCACCCGGCCAGCGACATG
GAGGCCCAGAATACCCTCCTTGACAGTCTTGACGTGCGCAGCTCAGGG
