>Addgene plasmid #83793 | pBS4 | addgene partial sequence | sequence record 160998 | Tef-promoter-F 5'-GGATACAGTTCTCACATCAC-3'
GAAGAATCTCGTGCTTTCAGCTTCGATGTAGGAGGGCGTGGATATGTCCTGCGGGTAAATAGCTGCGCCG
ATGGTTTCTACAAAGATCGTTATGTTTATCGGCACTTTGCATCGGCCGCGCTCCCGATTCCGGAAGTGCT
TGACATTGGGGAATTCAGCGAGAGCCTGACCTATTGCATCTCCCGCCGTGCACAGGGTGTCACGTTGCAA
GACCTGCCTGAAACCGAACTGCCCGCTGTTCTGCAGCCGGTCGCGGAGGCCATGGATGCGATCGCTGCGG
CCGATCTTAGCCAGACGAGCGGGTTCGGCCCATTCGGACCGCAAGGAATCGGTCAATACACTACATGGCG
TGATTTCATATGCGCGATTGCTGATCCCCATGTGTATCACTGGCAAACTGTGATGGACGACACCGTCAGT
GCGTCCGTCGCGCAGGCTCTCGATGAGCTGATGCTTTGGGCCGAGGACTGCCCCGAAGTCCGGCACCTCG
TGCACGCGGATTTCGGCTCCAACAATGTCCTGACGGACAATGGCCGCATAACAGCGGTCATTGACTGGAG
CGAGGCGATGTTCGGGGATTCCCAATACGAGGTCGCCAACATCTTCTTCTGGAGGCCGTGGTTGGCTTGT
ATGGAGCAGCA
